Addgene plasmid #161761: pMOD_B-Pho2-1/2-2-tRNA
Purpose: MODULE B tRNA vector with 6x gRNAs targeting the four MsPho2-1abcd and MsPho2-2abcd genes in alfalfa (pMOD_B2303 - #91068)
Depositing lab: Shaun Curtin. Depositing organization: USDA ARS Midwest Area, Plant Science Research Unit. Publication: Alfalfa (Medicago sativa L.) pho2 mutant plants hyperaccumulate phosphate. Miller SS, Dornbusch MR, Farmer AD, Huertas R, Gutierrez-Gonzalez JJ, Young ND, Samac DA, Curtin SJ. G3 (Bethesda). 2022 May 30;12(6). pii: 6574359. doi: 10.1093/g3journal/jkac096. PubMed 35471600.
Backbone
  Vector backbone: pMOD_B2303
  Backbone manufacturer: Voytas Plant Genome Engineering Tool kit
  Backbone size w/o insert (bp): 1990
  Total vector size (bp): 3828
  Vector type: Bacterial Expression
Growth in bacteria
  Bacterial resistance: Ampicillin, 100 μg/mL
  Growth temperature: 37°C
  Growth strain: DH5alpha
  Copy number: High Copy
Gene/Insert
  Gene/Insert name: gRNAs
  gRNA/shRNA sequence: MsPho2-1 and MsPho2-2
  Species: alflafa
  Promoter: CmYLCV Promoter
  Cloning method: Gateway Cloning
  Sequencing primers: 5′ CTAGAAGTAGTCAAGGCGGC
Terms and licenses: Academic/Nonprofit Terms; Industry Terms: Not Available to Industry
How to cite: pMOD_B-Pho2-1/2-2-tRNA was a gift from Shaun Curtin (Addgene plasmid # 161761 ; http://n2t.net/addgene:161761 ; RRID:Addgene_161761)
