[The description below was written by a language model from this plasmid's Addgene catalogue record and pLannotate feature annotations shown in this document.]
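Description:
pMOD_B-Pho2-1/2-2-tRNA is a small (about 3.8 kb) module B plasmid built on pMOD_B2303 from the Voytas plant genome engineering toolkit. It carries a multiplexed guide RNA array for CRISPR/Cas9 editing of alfalfa (Medicago sativa). It is maintained in E. coli as a high-copy plasmid through a ColE1/pUC-type origin and is selected with ampicillin via the bla gene and its native promoter. Although catalogued as a bacterial expression vector, the payload is a plant transcription unit, so the bacterial elements serve only for propagation and cloning.

The insert is a polycistronic tRNA-gRNA array. The feature table shows seven tRNA units alternating with six Streptococcus pyogenes Cas9 guide RNA scaffolds, with short gaps before each scaffold that correspond to the target-specific spacers. A cauliflower mosaic virus polyadenylation signal follows the array. The catalogue lists the CmYLCV promoter as the driver; it is not annotated in the feature table, but the unannotated region upstream of the first tRNA is where it would be expected. In this design a single Pol II transcript is made, and the plant's endogenous tRNA-processing enzymes cut at each tRNA to release the six individual guides. According to the record, these target the MsPho2-1 and MsPho2-2 genes, each present as four copies (a to d) in alfalfa.

As a module plasmid, it is meant to be combined with other toolkit modules, such as one supplying Cas9, in a plant transformation vector, though the record does not describe that assembly and lists the cloning method only as Gateway. The associated work used pho2 knockouts to generate alfalfa plants that hyperaccumulate phosphate.
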