Features (pLannotate 1.2.2; 17 found; start..end, strand, type, name):
     80..668     +  rep_origin     ori: high-copy-number ColE1/pMB1/pBR322/pUC origin of replication
   1356..1426    +  ncRNA          tRNA: Accession: RF00005 - tRNA
   1448..1523    +  misc_RNA       gRNA scaffold: guide RNA scaffold for the Streptococcus pyogenes CRISPR/Cas9 system
   1529..1599    +  ncRNA          tRNA: Accession: RF00005 - tRNA
   1621..1696    +  misc_RNA       gRNA scaffold: guide RNA scaffold for the Streptococcus pyogenes CRISPR/Cas9 system
   1702..1772    +  ncRNA          tRNA: Accession: RF00005 - tRNA
   1794..1869    +  misc_RNA       gRNA scaffold: guide RNA scaffold for the Streptococcus pyogenes CRISPR/Cas9 system
   1875..1945    +  ncRNA          tRNA: Accession: RF00005 - tRNA
   1967..2042    +  misc_RNA       gRNA scaffold: guide RNA scaffold for the Streptococcus pyogenes CRISPR/Cas9 system
   2048..2118    +  ncRNA          tRNA: Accession: RF00005 - tRNA
   2140..2215    +  misc_RNA       gRNA scaffold: guide RNA scaffold for the Streptococcus pyogenes CRISPR/Cas9 system
   2221..2291    +  ncRNA          tRNA: Accession: RF00005 - tRNA
   2313..2388    +  misc_RNA       gRNA scaffold: guide RNA scaffold for the Streptococcus pyogenes CRISPR/Cas9 system
   2394..2464    +  ncRNA          tRNA: Accession: RF00005 - tRNA
   2485..2659    +  polyA_signal   CaMV poly(A) signal: cauliflower mosaic virus polyadenylation signal
   2740..2840    +  promoter       AmpR promoter: bla
   2841..3701    +  CDS            AmpR: β-lactamase; bla; confers resistance to ampicillin, carbenicillin, and related antibiotics
>Addgene plasmid #161761 | pMOD_B-Pho2-1/2-2-tRNA | addgene full sequence | sequence record 393542 | Addgene NGS Result
GCCTTGACGGCAAAATCCCTTAACGTGAGTTTTCGTTCCACTGAGCGTCAGACCCCGTAGAAAAGATCAA
AGGATCTTCTTGAGATCCTTTTTTTCTGCGCGTAATCTGCTGCTTGCAAACAAAAAAACCACCGCTACCA
GCGGTGGTTTGTTTGCCGGATCAAGAGCTACTAACTCTTTTTCCGAAGGTAACTGGCTTCAGCAGAGCGC
AGATACCAAATACTGTTCTTCTAGTGTAGCCGTAGTTAGGCCACCACTTCAAGAACTCTGTAGCACCGCC
TACATACCTCGCTCTGCTAATCCTGTTACCAGTGGCTGCTGCCAGTGGCGATAAGTCGTGTCTTACCGGG
TTGGACTCAAGACGATAGTTACCGGATAAGGCGCAGCGGTCGGGCTGAACGGGGGGTTCGTGCTCACAGC
CCAGCTTGGAGCGAACGACCTACACCGAACTGAGATACCTACAGCGTGAGCTATGAGAAAGCGCCACGCT
TCCCGAAGGGAGAAAGGCGGACAGGTATCCGGTAAGCGGCAGGGTCGGAACAGGAGAGCGCACGAGGGAG
CTTCCAGGGGGAAACGCCTGGTATCTTTATAGTCCTGTCGGGTTTCGCCACCTCTGACTTGAGCGTCGAT
TTTTGTGATGCTCGTCAGGGGGGCGGAGCCTATGGAAAAACGCCAGCAACGCGGCCTTTTTACGGTTCCT
GGCCTTTTGCTGGCCTTTTGCTCACATGTTCTTTCCTGCGTTATCCCCTGATTCTGTGGATAACCGTATT
ACCGCCTTTGAGTGAGCTGATACCGCTCGCCGCAGCCGAACGACCGAGCGCAGCGAGTCAGTGAGCGAGG
AAGCGGGAGAGCGCCCACCTGCCAGGGGACGGCGCGCTGGCAGACATACTGTCCCACAAATGAAGATGGA
ATCTGTAAAAGAAAACGCGTGAAATAATGCGTCTGACAAAGGTTAGGTCGGCTGCCTTTAATCAATACCA
AAGTGGTCCCTACCACGATGGAAAAACTGTGCAGTCGGTTTGGCTTTTTCTGACGAACAAATAAGATTCG
TGGCCGACAGGTGGGGGTCCACCATGTGAAGGCATCTTCAGACTCCAATAATGGAGCAATGACGTAAGGG
CTTACGAAATAAGTAAGGGTAGTTTGGGAAATGTCCACTCACCCGTCAGTCTATAAATACTTAGCCCCTC
CCTCATTGTTAAGGGAGCAAAATCTCAGAGAGATAGTCCTAGAGAGAGAAAGAGAGCAAGTAGCCTAGAA
GTAGTCAAGGCGGCGAAGTATTCAGGCACGTGGCCAGGAAGAAGAAAAGCCAAGACGACGAAAACAGGTA
AGAGCTAAGCTTCCTGCAGGAACAAAGCACCAGTGGTCTAGTGGTAGAATAGTACCCTGCCACGGTACAG
ACCCGGGTTCGATTCCCGGCTGGTGCAATTAGAACCTAAAGGAACCGGTTTTAGAGCTAGAAATAGCAAG
TTAAAATAAGGCTAGTCCGTTATCAACTTGAAAAAGTGGCACCGAGTCGGTGCAACAAAGCACCAGTGGT
CTAGTGGTAGAATAGTACCCTGCCACGGTACAGACCCGGGTTCGATTCCCGGCTGGTGCAAATTGGGAAG
ATAAAGACCAGTTTTAGAGCTAGAAATAGCAAGTTAAAATAAGGCTAGTCCGTTATCAACTTGAAAAAGT
GGCACCGAGTCGGTGCAACAAAGCACCAGTGGTCTAGTGGTAGAATAGTACCCTGCCACGGTACAGACCC
GGGTTCGATTCCCGGCTGGTGCAGTTTGAGTCTCCTAAATACGGTTTTAGAGCTAGAAATAGCAAGTTAA
AATAAGGCTAGTCCGTTATCAACTTGAAAAAGTGGCACCGAGTCGGTGCAACAAAGCACCAGTGGTCTAG
TGGTAGAATAGTACCCTGCCACGGTACAGACCCGGGTTCGATTCCCGGCTGGTGCAATTATGTAACTAAG
GGGCCAGTTTTAGAGCTAGAAATAGCAAGTTAAAATAAGGCTAGTCCGTTATCAACTTGAAAAAGTGGCA
CCGAGTCGGTGCAACAAAGCACCAGTGGTCTAGTGGTAGAATAGTACCCTGCCACGGTACAGACCCGGGT
TCGATTCCCGGCTGGTGCATCACACGCAAACTGGCAGCTGTTTTAGAGCTAGAAATAGCAAGTTAAAATA
AGGCTAGTCCGTTATCAACTTGAAAAAGTGGCACCGAGTCGGTGCAACAAAGCACCAGTGGTCTAGTGGT
AGAATAGTACCCTGCCACGGTACAGACCCGGGTTCGATTCCCGGCTGGTGCAGTTCAAAGGCCGCTCGAG
GAGTTTTAGAGCTAGAAATAGCAAGTTAAAATAAGGCTAGTCCGTTATCAACTTGAAAAAGTGGCACCGA
GTCGGTGCAACAAAGCACCAGTGGTCTAGTGGTAGAATAGTACCCTGCCACGGTACAGACCCGGGTTCGA
TTCCCGGCTGGTGCAGTCGATCGACAAGCTCGAGTTTCTCCATAATAATGTGTGAGTAGTTCCCAGATAA
GGGAATTAGGGTTCCTATAGGGTTTCGCTCATGTGTTGAGCATATAAGAAACCCTTAGTATGTATTTGTA
TTTGTAAAATACTTCTATCAATAAAATTTCTAATTCCTAAAACCAAAATCCAGTACTAAAATCCAGATCC
CCCGAATTAGAGCTCTACCGGTGACGCAGGTGATGAAAAGCCTTAGGGTCAGGTGGCACTTTTCGGGGAA
ATGTGCGATGAACCCCTATTTGTTTATTTTTCTAAATACATTCAAATATGTATCCGCTAATGAGACAATA
ACCCTGATAAATGCTTCAATTATATTGAAAAAGGAAGAGTATGAGTATCCAACATTTCCGTGTCGCCCTT
ATTCCCTTTTTTGCGGCCTTCTGCCTTCCTGTTTTTGCTCACCCAGAAACGCTGGTGAAAGTAAAAGATG
CTGAAGATCAGTTGGGTGCCCGAGTGGGTTACATTGAACTGGATCTCAACAGCGGCAAAATCTTAGAGAG
TTTTCGCCCCGAAGAACGCTTCCCAATGATGAGCACTTTCAAAGTTCTGCTATGTGGCGCGGTGTTATCC
CGTATTGATGCTGGGCAAGAGCAACTCGGTCGCCGCATACACTATTCTCAGAATGACTTGGTTGAGTATT
CACCAGTCACAGAAAAGCATCTTACGGATGGCATGACAGTAAGAGAATTATGTAGTGCTGCCATAACCAT
GAGTGATAACACTGCGGCCAACTTACTTCTGACAACGATTGGAGGACCGAAGGAGCTAACCGCTTTTTTG
CACAACATGGGGGATCATGTAACTCGCCTTGATCGTTGGGAACCGGAGCTGAATGAAGCCATACCAAACG
ACGAGCGTGACACCACGATGCCTGTAGCAATGGCAACAACTCTCCGCAAACTATTAACTGGCGAACTACT
TACTCTTGCTTCACGCCAGCAACTCATTGACTGGATGGAGGCGGACAAAGTTGCAGGACCACTTCTGCGC
TCGGCACTTCCGGCTGGCTGGTTTATTGCTGATAAATCTGGAGCCGGTGAGCGTGGCTCTCGCGGTATCA
TTGCAGCACTGGGGCCAGATGGTAAGCCCTCCCGTATCGTAGTTATCTACACGACGGGGAGTCAGGCAAC
TATGGATGAACGAAATAGACAGATCGCTGAGATAGGTGCCTCACTGATTAAGCATTGGTAACTGTCAGAC
GAAGGGAAATAAATAGTAGCCCGCCTGATGTGCGGGCTTTTTTTTGGTGGTGGTTACCAGTGTCGCTTAG
CTACCGTAGGTCCTCTTAGGCGGTCCGATTAGCGACATAGTCATCAAT
